>Addgene plasmid #63866 | pSG 431 | addgene partial sequence | sequence record 110723 | LacZ-R 5'-GACAGTATCGGCCTCAGGAA-3'
CCAGGCAAAGCGCCATTCGCCATTCAGGCTGCGCAACTGTTGGGAAGGGCGATCGGTGCGGGCCTCTTCG
CTATTACGCCAGCTGGCGAAAGGGGGATGTGCTGCAAGGCGATTAAGTTGGGTAACGCCAGGGTTTTCCC
AGTCACGACGTTGTAAAACGACGGCCAGTGCCAAGCTTAGCGTAATCACGGTGAATTCTGTTTCCTGTGT
GAAATTGTTATCCGCTCACAATTGTCGACATTATACGAGCCGATGATTAATTGTCAACACGGCCGACGCG
CTGGGCTACGTCTTGCTGGCGTTCGCGACGCGAGGCTGGATGGCCTTCCCCATTATGATTCTTCTCGCTT
CCGGCGGCATCGGGATGCCCGCGTTGCAGGCCATGCTGTCCAGGCAGGTAGATGACGACCATCAGGGACA
GCTTCAAGGATCGCTCGCGGCTCTTACCAGCCTAACTTCGATCATTGGACCGCTGATCGTCACGGCGATT
TATGCCGCCTCGGCGAGCACATGGAACGGGTTGGCATGGATTGTAGGCGCCGCCCTATACCTTGTCTGCC
TCCC
