[The description below was written by a language model from this plasmid's Addgene catalogue record.]
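Description:
pSG 431 is a low-copy bacterial expression plasmid built on the pACYC184 backbone (about 4.5 kb without the insert) and maintained in E. coli under tetracycline selection. pACYC184 carries the p15A origin of replication, which keeps copy number modest and makes the plasmid compatible with ColE1-type vectors, so it can coexist in one cell with a second plasmid. The record provides no feature table, so the exact layout of backbone elements is not documented. The insert was placed by restriction cloning between NaeI and ScaI sites, both of which were destroyed in the process, and part of the construct derives from an earlier plasmid, pSG25.

The payload is an approximately 3.2 kb E. coli lacZ gene, encoding β-galactosidase, expressed from the tacI promoter, a strong hybrid trp/lac promoter. The defining feature is a single change at the start of the coding sequence: the normal AUG initiation codon has been replaced by GUG. Since GUG is a less efficiently used initiator, the amount of β-galactosidase produced reports how readily ribosomes begin translation at this non-canonical start codon.

The plasmid therefore serves as a reporter of start codon selection. The associated work examined decoding fidelity at the ribosomal A and P sites in strains carrying mutations in the decoding region of 16S rRNA. In that setting, changes in β-galactosidase activity from this construct indicate altered stringency of initiation codon recognition, most informatively when compared with a matching lacZ reporter that retains the AUG start.
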