Addgene plasmid #63866: pSG 431
Purpose: Detect translation initiation from GUG start codon (E. coli lacZ)
Depositing lab: Albert Dahlberg. Depositing organization: Brown University. Publication: Decoding fidelity at the ribosomal A and P sites: influence of mutations in three different regions of the decoding domain in 16S rRNA. O'Connor M, Thomas CL, Zimmermann RA, Dahlberg AE. Nucleic Acids Res. 1997 Mar 15;25(6):1185-93. gka224 PubMed 9092628.
Backbone
  Vector backbone: pACYC184
  Backbone size w/o insert (bp): 4500
  Vector type: Bacterial Expression
Growth in bacteria
  Bacterial resistance: Tetracycline, 10 μg/mL
  Growth temperature: 37°C
  Growth strain: DH5alpha
  Copy number: Low Copy
Gene/Insert
  Gene/Insert name: lacZ
  Species: Escherichia coli
  Insert size (bp): 3200
  Mutation: GUG start codon
  GenBank ID: NC_000913.3
  Entrez Gene: lacZ (a.k.a. b0344, ECK0341)
  Promoter: PtacI
  Cloning method: Restriction Enzyme; 5′ cloning site NaeI (destroyed during cloning); 3′ cloning site ScaI (destroyed during cloning)
  Sequencing primers: 5′ M13pUC-Rev
Resource information
  A portion of this plasmid was derived from a plasmid made by: Derived from pSG25
Terms and licenses: Academic/Nonprofit Terms; Industry Terms: Not Available to Industry
Depositor comments: AUG --> GUG start codon in lacZ
How to cite: pSG 431 was a gift from Albert Dahlberg (Addgene plasmid # 63866 ; http://n2t.net/addgene:63866 ; RRID:Addgene_63866)
